Addgene plasmid #117818: Control-cx43.4-48H-pGTag
Purpose: Donor for precise CRISPR directed genomic integration using the GeneWeld method
Depositing lab: Jeffrey Essner. Depositing organization: Iowa State University. Publication: Efficient targeted integration directed by short homology in zebrafish and mammalian cells. Wierson WA, Welker JM, Almeida MP, Mann CM, Webster DA, Torrie ME, Weiss TJ, Kambakam S, Vollbrecht MK, Lan M, McKeighan KC, Levey J, Ming Z, Wehmeier A, Mikelson CS, Haltom JA, Kwan KM, Chien CB, Balciunas D, Ekker SC, Clark KJ, Webber BR, Moriarity BS, Solin SL, Carlson DF, Dobbs DL, McGrail M, Essner J. Elife. 2020 May 15;9. pii: 53968. doi: 10.7554/eLife.53968. PubMed 32412410.
Backbone
  Vector backbone: pK
  Backbone manufacturer: Karl J. Clark
  Backbone size w/o insert (bp): 2431
  Vector type: Synthetic Biology
Growth in bacteria
  Bacterial resistance: Kanamycin, 50 μg/mL
  Growth temperature: 30°C
  Growth strain: NEB Stable
  Copy number: High Copy
Gene/Insert
  Gene/Insert name: TagRFP (alt name: RFP)
  Species: D. rerio (zebrafish)
  Insert size (bp): 1398
  Tag / fusion protein: CAAX (C terminal on insert)
  Cloning method: Gateway Cloning
  Sequencing primers: 5′ GCATGGATGTTTTCCCAGTC; 3′ atggctcataacaccccttg
Terms and licenses: Academic/Nonprofit Terms; Industry Terms: Not Available to Industry
Depositor comments: Control integrates at the gene cx43.4 using the guide RNA Target "5'-GGGCCATATCTTGCCCACGA-3'" for wide-spread RFP expression in zebrafish embryos from 12hrs post injection through 5 days development Please visit https://www.biorxiv.org/content/10.1101/431627v2 for bioRxiv preprint.
How to cite: Control-cx43.4-48H-pGTag was a gift from Jeffrey Essner (Addgene plasmid # 117818 ; http://n2t.net/addgene:117818 ; RRID:Addgene_117818)
