[The description below was written by a language model from this plasmid's Addgene catalogue record and pLannotate feature annotations shown in this document.]
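Description:
Control-cx43.4-48H-pGTag is a small (about 3.7 kb) bacterial donor plasmid from the pGTag series, built on the pK backbone and intended as a positive-control template for CRISPR-directed targeted integration by the GeneWeld method in zebrafish. It is propagated in E. coli through a high-copy ColE1/pUC-type origin and selected with kanamycin via the KanR aminoglycoside phosphotransferase gene. The backbone also carries rrnB T1 and T2 terminators, short lacI and lacZα remnants, T7 promoter sequences, and attB3/attL1-type Gateway recombination scars consistent with the recorded Gateway cloning history.

The payload is a promoterless reporter cassette: a P2A peptide coding sequence followed directly by TagRFP, which is fused at its C-terminus to a short H-Ras fragment supplying the CAAX membrane-targeting motif. An SV40 polyadenylation signal is annotated downstream, on the opposite strand in the feature table. No eukaryotic promoter is annotated, which fits the design logic: expression depends on in-frame integration into an endogenous gene, with the 2A sequence separating the membrane-localised red reporter from the upstream host polypeptide. The name indicates 48-base homology arms matching the zebrafish cx43.4 locus, although these arms and any guide RNA target sites used to liberate the cargo are not annotated in the feature table.

According to the depositor, the donor integrates at cx43.4 when used with a guide RNA targeting that gene. This gives widespread RFP expression in zebrafish embryos from about 12 hours after injection through five days of development, making it a convenient benchmark for short-homology knock-in efficiency.
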