Features (pLannotate 1.2.2; 14 found; start..end, strand, type, name):
    121..213     +  CDS            lacI (fragment): lac repressor; lacI; The lac repressor binds to the lac operator to inhibit transcription in E. coli. This inhibition can be relieved by adding lactose or isopropyl-β-D-thiogalactopyranoside (IPTG).
    268..295     -  terminator     rrnB T2 terminator: transcription terminator T2 from the E. coli rrnB gene
    427..470     +  terminator     rrnB T1 terminator: Escherichia coli rrnB; transcription terminator T1 from the E. coli rrnB gene
    517..553     -  CDS            lacZα (fragment): LacZα fragment of β-galactosidase; lacZ fragment
    676..732     +  CDS            P2A: 2A peptide from porcine teschovirus-1 polyprotein Eukaryotic ribosomes fail to insert a peptide bond between the Gly and Pro residues, yielding separate polypeptides.
    733..1443    +  CDS            TagRFP: monomeric derivative of red fluorescent protein from Entacmaea quadricolor (Merzlyak et al., 2007) mammalian codon-optimized
   1444..1506    +  CDS            H-Ras (fragment): human small GTPase proto-oncoprotein
   1522..1539    -  promoter       T7 promoter (fragment): promoter for bacteriophage T7 RNA polymerase
   1544..1678    -  polyA_signal   SV40 poly(A) signal: SV40 polyadenylation signal
   1741..1761    -  protein_bind   attB3: mutant version of attB; core recombination site for the Gateway® BP reaction BP Clonase™
   1752..1837    -  protein_bind   attL1 (fragment): mutant version of attL; recombination site for the Gateway® LR reaction LR Clonase™
   1971..1989    -  promoter       T7 promoter: promoter for bacteriophage T7 RNA polymerase
   2123..2932    +  CDS            KanR: aminoglycoside phosphotransferase; aph(3')-Ia; confers resistance to kanamycin in bacteria or G418 (Geneticin®) in eukaryotes
   3079..3667    +  rep_origin     ori: high-copy-number ColE1/pMB1/pBR322/pUC origin of replication
>Addgene plasmid #117818 | Control-cx43.4-48H-pGTag | addgene full sequence | sequence record 238294 | Addgene NGS Result
CTTTCCTGCGTTATCCCCTGATTCTGTGGATAACCGTATTACCGCCTTTGAGTGAGCTGATACCGCTCGC
CGCAGCCGAACGACCGAGCGCAGCGAGTCAGTGAGCGAGGAAGCGGATGTGCGCCCAATACGCAAACCGC
CTCTCCCCGCGCGTTGGCCGATTCATTAATGCAGCTGGCACGACAGGTTTCCCGACTGGAAAGCGGGCAG
TGAGCGCAACGCAATTAATACGCGTACCGCTAGCCAGGAAGAGTTTGTAGAAACGCAAAAAGGCCATCCG
TCAGGATGGCCTTCTGCTTAGTTTGATGCCTGGCAGTTTATGGCGGGCGTCCTGCCCGCCACCCTCCGGG
CCGTTGCTTCACAACGTTCAAATCCGCTCCCGGCGGATTTGTCCTACTCAGGAGAGCGTTCACCGACAAA
CAACAGATAAAACGAAAGGCCCAGTCTTCCGACTGAGCCTTTCGTTTTATTTGATGCCTGGCAGTTCCCT
ACTCTCGCGTTAACGCTAGCATGGATGTTTTCCCAGTCACGACGTTGTAAAACGACGGCCAGTCTTAAGC
TCGGGCCCTGCAGCTCTAGAGCTCGAATTCGGGAGGCGTTCGGGCCACAGCGGCCCGTTTTCTTACGCGG
TTGTTGGATGAAATCTCCAACCACTCCACCTTCGTGGGATCCGGAGCCACGAACTTCTCTCTGTTAAAGC
AAGCAGGAGACGTGGAAGAAAACCCCGGTCCTATGGTGTCTAAGGGCGAGGAACTGATTAAGGAGAACAT
GCACATGAAGCTGTACATGGAGGGCACCGTGAACAACCACCACTTCAAGTGCACATCCGAGGGCGAAGGC
AAGCCCTACGAGGGCACCCAGACCATGAGAATCAAGGTGGTCGAGGGCGGCCCTCTCCCCTTCGCCTTCG
ACATCCTGGCTACCAGCTTCATGTACGGCAGCAGAACCTTCATCAACCACACCCAGGGCATCCCCGACTT
CTTTAAGCAGTCCTTCCCTGAGGGCTTCACATGGGAGAGAGTCACCACATACGAAGACGGGGGCGTGCTG
ACCGCTACCCAGGACACCAGCCTCCAGGACGGCTGCCTCATCTACAACGTCAAGATCAGAGGGGTGAACT
TCCCATCCAACGGCCCTGTGATGCAGAAGAAAACACTCGGCTGGGAGGCCAACACCGAGATGCTGTACCC
CGCTGACGGCGGCCTGGAAGGCAGAAGCGACATGGCCCTGAAGCTCGTGGGCGGGGGCCACCTGATCTGC
AACTTCAAGACCACATACAGATCCAAGAAACCCGCTAAGAACCTCAAGATGCCCGGCGTCTACTATGTGG
ACCACAGACTGGAAAGAATCAAGGAGGCCGACAAAGAGACCTACGTCGAGCAGCACGAGGTGGCTGTGGC
CAGATACTGCGACCTCCCTAGCAAACTGGGGCACAAACTTAATAAGCTGAACCCTCCTGATGAGAGTGGC
CCCGGCTGCATGAGCTGCAAGTGTGTGCTCTCCTGAGGCGCGCCTCTAGAACTATAGTGAGTCGTATTAC
GTAGATCCAGACATGATAAGATACATTGATGAGTTTGGACAAACCACAACTAGAATGCAGTGAAAAAAAT
GCTTTATTTGTGAAATTTGTGATGCTATTGCTTTATTTGTAACCATTATAAGCTGCAATAAACAAGTTAA
CAACAACAATTGCATTCATTTTATGTTTCAGGTTCAGGGGGAGGTGTGGGAGGTTTTTTCCAACTTTATT
ATACAAAGTTGGCATTATAAAAAAGCATTGCTTATCAATTTGTTGCAACGAACAGGTCACTATCAGTCAA
AATAAAATCATTATTTGGAGCTCCATGGCGTTGTCTAGCAAGGAAGTGGGCAAGATATGGCTCACGTTAT
TCATCATCTTCCGCATTGTTTTGAAAACCGCTGTGGCCCGAACGCCTCCCGCTAGCGATGGGATCTCGGC
CGCGATATCCCCTATAGTGAGTCGTATTACATGGTCATAGCTGTTTCCTGGCAGCTCTGGCCCGTGTCTC
AAAATCTCTGATGTTACATTGCACAAGATAAAAATATATCATCATGAACAATAAAACTGTCTGCTTACAT
AAACAGTAATACAAGGGGTGTTATGAGCCATATTCAACGGGAAACGTCGAGGCCGCGATTAAATTCCAAC
ATGGATGCTGATTTATATGGGTATAAATGGGCTCGCGATAATGTCGGGCAATCAGGTGCGACAATCTATC
GCTTGTATGGGAAGCCCGATGCGCCAGAGTTGTTTCTGAAACATGGCAAAGGTAGCGTTGCCAATGATGT
TACAGATGAGATGGTCAGACTAAACTGGCTGACGGAATTTATGCCTCTTCCGACCATCAAGCATTTTATC
CGTACTCCTGATGATGCATGGTTACTCACCACTGCGATCCCCGGAAAAACAGCATTCCAGGTATTAGAAG
AATATCCTGATTCAGGTGAAAATATTGTTGATGCGCTGGCAGTGTTCCTGCGCCGGTTGCATTCGATTCC
TGTTTGTAATTGTCCTTTTAACAGCGATCGCGTATTTCGTCTCGCTCAGGCGCAATCACGAATGAATAAC
GGTTTGGTTGATGCGAGTGATTTTGATGACGAGCGTAATGGCTGGCCTGTTGAACAAGTCTGGAAAGAAA
TGCATAAACTTTTGCCATTCTCACCGGATTCAGTCGTCACTCATGGTGATTTCTCACTTGATAACCTTAT
TTTTGACGAGGGGAAATTAATAGGTTGTATTGATGTTGGACGAGTCGGAATCGCAGACCGATACCAGGAT
CTTGCCATCCTATGGAACTGCCTCGGTGAGTTTTCTCCTTCATTACAGAAACGGCTTTTTCAAAAATATG
GTATTGATAATCCTGATATGAATAAATTGCAGTTTCATTTGATGCTCGATGAGTTTTTCTAATCAGAATT
GGTTAATTGGTTGTAACACTGGCAGAGCATTACGCTGACTTGACGGGACGGCGCAAGCTCATGACCAAAA
TCCCTTAACGTGAGTTACGCGTCGTTCCACTGAGCGTCAGACCCCGTAGAAAAGATCAAAGGATCTTCTT
GAGATCCTTTTTTTCTGCGCGTAATCTGCTGCTTGCAAACAAAAAAACCACCGCTACCAGCGGTGGTTTG
TTTGCCGGATCAAGAGCTACCAACTCTTTTTCCGAAGGTAACTGGCTTCAGCAGAGCGCAGATACCAAAT
ACTGTTCTTCTAGTGTAGCCGTAGTTAGGCCACCACTTCAAGAACTCTGTAGCACCGCCTACATACCTCG
CTCTGCTAATCCTGTTACCAGTGGCTGCTGCCAGTGGCGATAAGTCGTGTCTTACCGGGTTGGACTCAAG
ACGATAGTTACCGGATAAGGCGCAGCGGTCGGGCTGAACGGGGGGTTCGTGCACACAGCCCAGCTTGGAG
CGAACGACCTACACCGAACTGAGATACCTACAGCGTGAGCTATGAGAAAGCGCCACGCTTCCCGAAGGGA
GAAAGGCGGACAGGTATCCGGTAAGCGGCAGGGTCGGAACAGGAGAGCGCACGAGGGAGCTTCCAGGGGG
AAACGCCTGGTATCTTTATAGTCCTGTCGGGTTTCGCCACCTCTGACTTGAGCGTCGATTTTTGTGATGC
TCGTCAGGGGGGCGGAGCCTATGGAAAAACGCCAGCAACGCGGCCTTTTTACGGTTCCTGGCCTTTTGCT
GGCCTTTTGCTCACATGTT
