>Addgene plasmid #117818 | Control-cx43.4-48H-pGTag | depositor partial sequence | sequence record 222447 | Backbone
AAACCGCTGTGGCCCGAACGCCTCCCGCTAGCGATGGGATCTCGGCCGCGATATCCCCTATAGTGAGTCG
TATTACATGGTCATAGCTGTTTCCTGGCAGCTCTGGCCCGTGTCTCAAAATCTCTGATGTTACATTGCAC
AAGATAAAAATATATCATCATGAACAATAAAACTGTCTGCTTACATAAACAGTAATACAAGGGGTGTTAT
GAGCCATATTCAACGGGAAACGTCGAGGCCGCGATTAAATTCCAACATGGATGCTGATTTATATGGGTAT
AAATGGGCTCGCGATAATGTCGGGCAATCAGGTGCGACAATCTATCGCTTGTATGGGAAGCCCGATGCGC
CAGAGTTGTTTCTGAAACATGGCAAAGGTAGCGTTGCCAATGATGTTACAGATGAGATGGTCAGACTAAA
CTGGCTGACGGAATTTATGCCTCTTCCGACCATCAAGCATTTTATCCGTACTCCTGATGATGCATGGTTA
CTCACCACTGCGATCCCCGGAAAAACAGCATTCCAGGTATTAGAAGAATATCCTGATTCAGGTGAAAATA
TTGTTGATGCGCTGGCAGTGTTCCTGCGCCGGTTGCATTCGATTCCTGTTTGTAATTGTCCTTTTAACAG
CGATCGCGTATTTCGTCTCGCTCAGGCGCAATCACGAATGAATAACGGTTTGGTTGATGCGAGTGATTTT
GATGACGAGCGTAATGGCTGGCCTGTTGAACAAGTCTGGAAAGAAATGCATAAACTTTTGCCATTCTCAC
CGGATTCAGTCGTCACTCATGGTGATTTCTCACTTGATAACCTTATTTTTGACGAGGGGAAATTAATAGG
TTGTATTGATGTTGGACGAGTCGGAATCGCAGACCGATACCAGGATCTTGCCATCCTATGGAACTGCCTC
GGTGAGTTTTCTCCTTCATTACAGAAACGGCTTTTTCAAAAATATGGTATTGATAATCCTGATATGAATA
AATTGCAGTTTCATTTGATGCTCGATGAGTTTTTCTAATCAGAATTGGTTAATTGGTTGTAACACTGGCA
GAGCATTACGCTGACTTGACGGGACGGCGCAAGCTCATGACCAAAATCCCTTAACGTGAGTTACGCGTCG
TTCCACTGAGCGTCAGACCCCGTAGAAAAGATCAAAGGATCTTCTTGAGATCCTTTTTTTCTGCGCGTAA
TCTGCTGCTTGCAAACAAAAAAACCACCGCTACCAGCGGTGGTTTGTTTGCCGGATCAAGAGCTACCAAC
TCTTTTTCCGAAGGTAACTGGCTTCAGCAGAGCGCAGATACCAAATACTGTCCTTCTAGTGTAGCCGTAG
TTAGGCCACCACTTCAAGAACTCTGTAGCACCGCCTACATACCTCGCTCTGCTAATCCTGTTACCAGTGG
CTGCTGCCAGTGGCGATAAGTCGTGTCTTACCGGGTTGGACTCAAGACGATAGTTACCGGATAAGGCGCA
GCGGTCGGGCTGAACGGGGGGTTCGTGCACACAGCCCAGCTTGGAGCGAACGACCTACACCGAACTGAGA
TACCTACAGCGTGAGCATTGAGAAAGCGCCACGCTTCCCGAAGGGAGAAAGGCGGACAGGTATCCGGTAA
GCGGCAGGGTCGGAACAGGAGAGCGCACGAGGGAGCTTCCAGGGGGAAACGCCTGGTATCTTTATAGTCC
TGTCGGGTTTCGCCACCTCTGACTTGAGCGTCGATTTTTGTGATGCTCGTCAGGGGGGCGGAGCCTATGG
AAAAACGCCAGCAACGCGGCCTTTTTACGGTTCCTGGCCTTTTGCTGGCCTTTTGCTCACATGTTCTTTC
CTGCGTTATCCCCTGATTCTGTGGATAACCGTATTACCGCCTTTGAGTGAGCTGATACCGCTCGCCGCAG
CCGAACGACCGAGCGCAGCGAGTCAGTGAGCGAGGAAGCGGATGTGCGCCCAATACGCAAACCGCCTCTC
CCCGCGCGTTGGCCGATTCATTAATGCAGCTGGCACGACAGGTTTCCCGACTGGAAAGCGGGCAGTGAGC
GCAACGCAATTAATACGCGTACCGCTAGCCAGGAAGAGTTTGTAGAAACGCAAAAAGGCCATCCGTCAGG
ATGGCCTTCTGCTTAGTTTGATGCCTGGCAGTTTATGGCGGGCGTCCTGCCCGCCACCCTCCGGGCCGTT
GCTTCACAACGTTCAAATCCGCTCCCGGCGGATTTGTCCTACTCAGGAGAGCGTTCACCGACAAACAACA
GATAAAACGAAAGGCCCAGTCTTCCGACTGAGCCTTTCGTTTTATTTGATGCCTGGCAGTTCCCTACTCT
CGCGTTAACGCTAGCATGGATGTTTTCCCAGTCACGACGTTGTAAAACGACGGCCAGTCTTAAGCTCGGG
CCCTGCAGCTCTAGAGCTCGAATTCGGGAGGCGTTCGGGCCACAGCGGCCC
