>Addgene plasmid #117818 | Control-cx43.4-48H-pGTag | depositor partial sequence | sequence record 222448 | Insert
GTTTTCTTACGCGGTTGTTGGATGAAATCTCCAACCACTCCACCTTCGTGGGATCCGGAGCCACGAACTT
CTCTCTGTTAAAGCAAGCAGGAGACGTGGAAGAAAACCCCGGTCCTATGGTGTCTAAGGGCGAGGAACTG
ATTAAGGAGAACATGCACATGAAGCTGTACATGGAGGGCACCGTGAACAACCACCACTTCAAGTGCACAT
CCGAGGGCGAAGGCAAGCCCTACGAGGGCACCCAGACCATGAGAATCAAGGTGGTCGAGGGCGGCCCTCT
CCCCTTCGCCTTCGACATCCTGGCTACCAGCTTCATGTACGGCAGCAGAACCTTCATCAACCACACCCAG
GGCATCCCCGACTTCTTTAAGCAGTCCTTCCCTGAGGGCTTCACATGGGAGAGAGTCACCACATACGAAG
ACGGGGGCGTGCTGACCGCTACCCAGGACACCAGCCTCCAGGACGGCTGCCTCATCTACAACGTCAAGAT
CAGAGGGGTGAACTTCCCATCCAACGGCCCTGTGATGCAGAAGAAAACACTCGGCTGGGAGGCCAACACC
GAGATGCTGTACCCCGCTGACGGCGGCCTGGAAGGCAGAAGCGACATGGCCCTGAAGCTCGTGGGCGGGG
GCCACCTGATCTGCAACTTCAAGACCACATACAGATCCAAGAAACCCGCTAAGAACCTCAAGATGCCCGG
CGTCTACTATGTGGACCACAGACTGGAAAGAATCAAGGAGGCCGACAAAGAGACCTACGTCGAGCAGCAC
GAGGTGGCTGTGGCCAGATACTGCGACCTCCCTAGCAAACTGGGGCACAAACTTAATAAGCTGAACCCTC
CTGATGAGAGTGGCCCCGGCTGCATGAGCTGCAAGTGTGTGCTCTCCTGAGGCGCGCCTCTAGAACTATA
GTGAGTCGTATTACGTAGATCCAGACATGATAAGATACATTGATGAGTTTGGACAAACCACAACTAGAAT
GCAGTGAAAAAAATGCTTTATTTGTGAAATTTGTGATGCTATTGCTTTATTTGTAACCATTATAAGCTGC
AATAAACAAGTTAACAACAACAATTGCATTCATTTTATGTTTCAGGTTCAGGGGGAGGTGTGGGAGGTTT
TTTCCAACTTTATTATACAAAGTTGGCATTATAAAAAAGCATTGCTTATCAATTTGTTGCAACGAACAGG
TCACTATCAGTCAAAATAAAATCATTATTTGGAGCTCCATGGCGTTGTCTAGCAAGGAAGTGGGCAAGAT
ATGGCTCACGTTATTCATCATCTTCCGCATTGTTTTGA
